Addgene plasmid #103906: INADL_PDZ_6
Purpose: Protein expression and purification of INADL PDZ6 domain
Depositing lab: Sachdev Sidhu. Depositing organization: University of Toronto. Publication: A specificity map for the PDZ domain family. Tonikian R, Zhang Y, Sazinsky SL, Currell B, Yeh JH, Reva B, Held HA, Appleton BA, Evangelista M, Wu Y, Xin X, Chan AC, Seshagiri S, Lasky LA, Sander C, Boone C, Bader GD, Sidhu SS. PLoS Biol. 2008 Sep 30;6(9):e239. doi: 10.1371/journal.pbio.0060239. PubMed 18828675.
Backbone
  Vector backbone: pGEX-6P-1
  Backbone size w/o insert (bp): 4984
  Vector type: Bacterial Expression
Growth in bacteria
  Bacterial resistance: Ampicillin, 100 μg/mL
  Growth temperature: 37°C
  Growth strain: DH5alpha
  Copy number: Unknown
Gene/Insert
  Gene/Insert name: INADL (alt name: INADL PDZ6)
  Species: H. sapiens (human)
  Entrez Gene: PATJ (a.k.a. Cipp, INADL, InaD-like, hINADL)
  Promoter: tac
  Tag / fusion protein: GST (N terminal on backbone)
  Cloning method: Restriction Enzyme; 5′ cloning site unknown (unknown if destroyed); 3′ cloning site unknown (unknown if destroyed)
  Sequencing primers: 5′ pGEX Fwd
Terms and licenses: Academic/Nonprofit Terms; Industry Terms: Not Available to Industry
How to cite: INADL_PDZ_6 was a gift from Sachdev Sidhu (Addgene plasmid # 103906 ; http://n2t.net/addgene:103906 ; RRID:Addgene_103906)
