[The description below was written by a language model from this plasmid's Addgene catalogue record and pLannotate feature annotations shown in this document.]
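Description:
INADL_PDZ_6 is a bacterial expression plasmid built on the pGEX-6P-1 backbone for producing the sixth PDZ domain of human INADL (gene symbol PATJ, also called Cipp or InaD-like) as a glutathione S-transferase fusion in E. coli. The sequenced record is about 5.4 kb. It is maintained through a ColE1/pMB1-type origin of replication and selected with ampicillin via the β-lactamase gene driven by its own promoter. Short remnants of pBR322-derived rop and bom sequences, a lacZα segment with its lac promoter, operator and CAP site, and a small E. coli genomic fragment are also annotated; these are backbone remnants rather than functional parts of the payload.

The expression cassette starts with the tac promoter, a strong trp/lac hybrid, followed by a lac operator. The plasmid carries its own lacI gene, so the encoded repressor keeps transcription low until an inducer such as IPTG is added. Downstream lies the Schistosoma japonicum GST coding sequence, followed after a short linker by a roughly 380 bp PATJ fragment, giving an N-terminally GST-tagged PDZ domain. The linker region is not annotated in the feature table, and the restriction sites used for cloning are not recorded.

The GST moiety allows affinity capture of the fusion on glutathione resin. The stated purpose is expression and purification of the isolated PDZ6 domain. The construct comes from a collection assembled to map peptide-binding specificities across the PDZ domain family, where purified domains of this kind serve as targets for binding and ligand-profiling experiments.
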