Features (pLannotate 1.2.2; 17 found; start..end, strand, type, name):
      1..29      +  promoter       tac promoter: strong E. coli promoter; hybrid between the trp and lac UV5 promoters
     37..53      +  protein_bind   lac operator: The lac repressor binds to the lac operator to inhibit transcription in E. coli. This inhibition can be relieved by adding lactose or isopropyl-β-D-thiogalactopyranoside (IPTG). lac repressor encoded by lacI
     76..729     +  CDS            GST26_SCHJA: Experimental evidence at protein level: Swiss-Prot protein existence level 1. GST isoenzymes appear to play a central role in the parasite detoxification system. Other functions are also suspected including a role in increasing the solubility of haematin in the parasite gut. From Schistosoma japonicum (Blood fluke).
    769..1149    +  CDS            PATJ (fragment): INADL_HUMAN - Also known as CIPP From Homo sapiens (Human).
   1190..1229    +  CDS            rop (fragment): Rop protein, which maintains plasmids at low copy number; rop
   1331..1371    +  misc_feature   bom (fragment): basis of mobility region from pBR322
   1476..1580    +  promoter       AmpR promoter: bla
   1581..2441    +  CDS            AmpR: β-lactamase; bla; confers resistance to ampicillin, carbenicillin, and related antibiotics
   2612..3200    +  rep_origin     ori: high-copy-number ColE1/pMB1/pBR322/pUC origin of replication
   3386..3437    -  misc_feature   bom (fragment): basis of mobility region from pBR322
   3444..3521    +  promoter       lacI promoter: lacI
   3522..4604    +  CDS            lacI: lac repressor; lacI; The lac repressor binds to the lac operator to inhibit transcription in E. coli. This inhibition can be relieved by adding lactose or isopropyl-β-D-thiogalactopyranoside (IPTG).
   4617..4638    +  protein_bind   CAP binding site: CAP binding activates transcription in the presence of cAMP. E. coli catabolite activator protein
   4653..4683    +  promoter       lac promoter: promoter for the E. coli lac operon
   4691..4707    +  protein_bind   lac operator: The lac repressor binds to the lac operator to inhibit transcription in E. coli. This inhibition can be relieved by adding lactose or isopropyl-β-D-thiogalactopyranoside (IPTG). lac repressor encoded by lacI
   4727..4900    +  CDS            lacZα: LacZα fragment of β-galactosidase; lacZ fragment
   5164..5280    -  CDS            yciV (fragment): RNAAM_ECOLI - Also known as trpH From Escherichia coli (strain K12).
>Addgene plasmid #103906 | INADL_PDZ_6 | addgene full sequence | sequence record 199871 | Addgene NGS Result
TTGACAATTAATCATCGGCTCGTATAATGTGTGGAATTGTGAGCGGATAACAATTTCACACAGGAAACAG
TATTCATGTCCCCTATACTAGGTTATTGGAAAATTAAGGGCCTTGTGCAACCCACTCGACTTCTTTTGGA
ATATCTTGAAGAAAAATATGAAGAGCATTTGTATGAGCGCGATGAAGGTGATAAATGGCGAAACAAAAAG
TTTGAATTGGGTTTGGAGTTTCCCAATCTTCCTTATTATATTGATGGTGATGTTAAATTAACACAGTCTA
TGGCCATCATACGTTATATAGCTGACAAGCACAACATGTTGGGTGGTTGTCCAAAAGAGCGTGCAGAGAT
TTCAATGCTTGAAGGAGCGGTTTTGGATATTAGATACGGTGTTTCGAGAATTGCATATAGTAAAGACTTT
GAAACTCTCAAAGTTGATTTTCTTAGCAAGCTACCTGAAATGCTGAAAATGTTCGAAGATCGTTTATGTC
ATAAAACATATTTAAATGGTGATCATGTAACCCATCCTGACTTCATGTTGTATGACGCTCTTGATGTTGT
TTTATACATGGACCCAATGTGCCTGGATGCGTTCCCAAAATTAGTTTGTTTTAAAAAACGTATTGAAGCT
ATCCCACAAATTGATAAGTACTTGAAATCCAGCAAGTATATAGCATGGCCTTTGCAGGGCTGGCAAGCCA
CGTTTGGTGGTGGCGACCATCCTCCAAAATCGGATCTGGAAGTTCTGTTCCAGGGGCCCCTGGGATCCGG
CGAAGGAGAAGAAACTCCAAATTTTAGCCACTGGGGTCCACCGAGAATTGTTGAGATTTTTAGAGAACCC
AATGTGTCTCTTGGGATCAGTATTGTTGGTGGACAAACTGTTATAAAACGTCTAAAGAATGGAGAGGAGC
TTAAAGGTATATTCATCAAACAAGTTTTAGAAGACAGTCCAGCAGGGAAGACGAACGCACTTAAAACTGG
AGATAAAATACTTGAGGTGTCTGGAGTAGATTTGCAGAATGCCTCACACAGCGAAGCAGTTGAGGCCATT
AAGAATGCAGGAAACCCTGTGGTGTTCATTGTTCAGAGTTTGTCATCCACTCCACGAGTCATTCCTAATG
TACATAACAAGGCCAACAAAATCACCGGTTGAGTCGACTCGAGCGGCCGCATCGTGACTGACTGACGATC
TGCCTCGCGCGTTTCGGTGATGACGGTGAAAACCTCTGACACATGCAGCTCCCGGAGACGGTCACAGCTT
GTCTGTAAGCGGATGCCGGGAGCAGACAAGCCCGTCAGGGCGCGTCAGCGGGTGTTGGCGGGTGTCGGGG
CGCAGCCATGACCCAGTCACGTAGCGATAGCGGAGTGTATAATTCTTGAAGACGAAAGGGCCTCGTGATA
CGCCTATTTTTATAGGTTAATGTCATGATAATAATGGTTTCTTAGACGTCAGGTGGCACTTTTCGGGGAA
ATGTGCGCGGAACCCCTATTTGTTTATTTTTCTAAATACATTCAAATATGTATCCGCTCATGAGACAATA
ACCCTGATAAATGCTTCAATAATATTGAAAAAGGAAGAGTATGAGTATTCAACATTTCCGTGTCGCCCTT
ATTCCCTTTTTTGCGGCATTTTGCCTTCCTGTTTTTGCTCACCCAGAAACGCTGGTGAAAGTAAAAGATG
CTGAAGATCAGTTGGGTGCACGAGTGGGTTACATCGAACTGGATCTCAACAGCGGTAAGATCCTTGAGAG
TTTTCGCCCCGAAGAACGTTTTCCAATGATGAGCACTTTTAAAGTTCTGCTATGTGGCGCGGTATTATCC
CGTGTTGACGCCGGGCAAGAGCAACTCGGTCGCCGCATACACTATTCTCAGAATGACTTGGTTGAGTACT
CACCAGTCACAGAAAAGCATCTTACGGATGGCATGACAGTAAGAGAATTATGCAGTGCTGCCATAACCAT
GAGTGATAACACTGCGGCCAACTTACTTCTGACAACGATCGGAGGACCGAAGGAGCTAACCGCTTTTTTG
CACAACATGGGGGATCATGTAACTCGCCTTGATCGTTGGGAACCGGAGCTGAATGAAGCCATACCAAACG
ACGAGCGTGACACCACGATGCCTGCAGCAATGGCAACAACGTTGCGCAAACTATTAACTGGCGAACTACT
TACTCTAGCTTCCCGGCAACAATTAATAGACTGGATGGAGGCGGATAAAGTTGCAGGACCACTTCTGCGC
TCGGCCCTTCCGGCTGGCTGGTTTATTGCTGATAAATCTGGAGCCGGTGAGCGTGGGTCTCGCGGTATCA
TTGCAGCACTGGGGCCAGATGGTAAGCCCTCCCGTATCGTAGTTATCTACACGACGGGGAGTCAGGCAAC
TATGGATGAACGAAATAGACAGATCGCTGAGATAGGTGCCTCACTGATTAAGCATTGGTAACTGTCAGAC
CAAGTTTACTCATATATACTTTAGATTGATTTAAAACTTCATTTTTAATTTAAAAGGATCTAGGTGAAGA
TCCTTTTTGATAATCTCATGACCAAAATCCCTTAACGTGAGTTTTCGTTCCACTGAGCGTCAGACCCCGT
AGAAAAGATCAAAGGATCTTCTTGAGATCCTTTTTTTCTGCGCGTAATCTGCTGCTTGCAAACAAAAAAA
CCACCGCTACCAGCGGTGGTTTGTTTGCCGGATCAAGAGCTACCAACTCTTTTTCCGAAGGTAACTGGCT
TCAGCAGAGCGCAGATACCAAATACTGTCCTTCTAGTGTAGCCGTAGTTAGGCCACCACTTCAAGAACTC
TGTAGCACCGCCTACATACCTCGCTCTGCTAATCCTGTTACCAGTGGCTGCTGCCAGTGGCGATAAGTCG
TGTCTTACCGGGTTGGACTCAAGACGATAGTTACCGGATAAGGCGCAGCGGTCGGGCTGAACGGGGGGTT
CGTGCACACAGCCCAGCTTGGAGCGAACGACCTACACCGAACTGAGATACCTACAGCGTGAGCTATGAGA
AAGCGCCACGCTTCCCGAAGGGAGAAAGGCGGACAGGTATCCGGTAAGCGGCAGGGTCGGAACAGGAGAG
CGCACGAGGGAGCTTCCAGGGGGAAACGCCTGGTATCTTTATAGTCCTGTCGGGTTTCGCCACCTCTGAC
TTGAGCGTCGATTTTTGTGATGCTCGTCAGGGGGGCGGAGCCTATGGAAAAACGCCAGCAACGCGGCCTT
TTTACGGTTCCTGGCCTTTTGCTGGCCTTTTGCTCACATGTTCTTTCCTGCGTTATCCCCTGATTCTGTG
GATAACCGTATTACCGCCTTTGAGTGAGCTGATACCGCTCGCCGCAGCCGAACGACCGAGCGCAGCGAGT
CAGTGAGCGAGGAAGCGGAAGAGCGCCTGATGCGGTATTTTCTCCTTACGCATCTGTGCGGTATTTCACA
CCGCATAAATTCCGACACCATCGAATGGCGCAAAACCTTTCGCGGTATGGCATGATAGCGCCCGGAAGAG
AGTCAATTCAGGGTGGTGAATGTGAAACCAGTAACGTTATACGATGTCGCAGAGTATGCCGGTGTCTCTT
ATCAGACCGTTTCCCGCGTGGTGAACCAGGCCAGCCACGTTTCTGCGAAAACGCGGGAAAAAGTGGAAGC
GGCGATGGCGGAGCTGAATTACATTCCCAACCGCGTGGCACAACAACTGGCGGGCAAACAGTCGTTGCTG
ATTGGCGTTGCCACCTCCAGTCTGGCCCTGCACGCGCCGTCGCAAATTGTCGCGGCGATTAAATCTCGCG
CCGATCAACTGGGTGCCAGCGTGGTGGTGTCGATGGTAGAACGAAGCGGCGTCGAAGCCTGTAAAGCGGC
GGTGCACAATCTTCTCGCGCAACGCGTCAGTGGGCTGATCATTAACTATCCGCTGGATGACCAGGATGCC
ATTGCTGTGGAAGCTGCCTGCACTAATGTTCCGGCGTTATTTCTTGATGTCTCTGACCAGACACCCATCA
ACAGTATTATTTTCTCCCATGAAGACGGTACGCGACTGGGCGTGGAGCATCTGGTCGCATTGGGTCACCA
GCAAATCGCGCTGTTAGCGGGCCCATTAAGTTCTGTCTCGGCGCGTCTGCGTCTGGCTGGCTGGCATAAA
TATCTCACTCGCAATCAAATTCAGCCGATAGCGGAACGGGAAGGCGACTGGAGTGCCATGTCCGGTTTTC
AACAAACCATGCAAATGCTGAATGAGGGCATCGTTCCCACTGCGATGCTGGTTGCCAACGATCAGATGGC
GCTGGGCGCAATGCGCGCCATTACCGAGTCCGGGCTGCGCGTTGGTGCGGATATCTCGGTAGTGGGATAC
GACGATACCGAAGACAGCTCATGTTATATCCCGCCGTTAACCACCATCAAACAGGATTTTCGCCTGCTGG
GGCAAACCAGCGTGGACCGCTTGCTGCAACTCTCTCAGGGCCAGGCGGTGAAGGGCAATCAGCTGTTGCC
CGTCTCACTGGTGAAAAGAAAAACCACGCTAGCGCCCAATACGCAAACCGCCTCTCCCCGCGCGTTGGCC
GATTCATTAATGCAGCTGGCACGACAGGTTTCCCGACTGGAAAGCGGGCAGTGAGCGCAACGCAATTAAT
GTAAGTTAGCTCACTCATTAGGCACCCCAGGCTTTACACTTTATGCTTCCGGCTCGTATGTTGTGTGGAA
TTGTGAGCGGATAACAATTTCACACAGGAAACAGCTATGACCATGATTACGGATTCACTGGCCGTCGTTT
TACAACGTCGTGACTGGGAAAACCCTGGCGTTACCCAACTTAATCGCCTTGCAGCACATCCCCCTTTCGC
CAGCTGGCGTAATAGCGAAGAGGCCCGCACCGATCGCCCTTCCCAACAGTTGCGCAGCCTGAATGGCGAA
TGGCGCTTTGCCTGGTTTCCGGCACCAGAAGCGGTGCCGGAAAGCTGGCTGGAGTGCGATCTTCCTGAGG
CCGATACTGTCGTCGTCCCCTCAAACTGGCAGATGCACGGTTACGATGCGCCCATCTACACCAACGTGAC
CTATCCCATTACGGTCAATCCGCCGTTTGTTCCCACGGAGAATCCGACGGGTTGTTACTCGCTCACATTT
AATGTTGATGAAAGCTGGCTACAGGAAGGCCAGACGCGAATTATTTTTGATGGCGTTGGAATTAGCTTAT
CGACTGCACGGTGCACCAATGCTTCTGGCGTCAGGCAGCCATCGGAAGCTGTGGTATGGCTGTGCAGGTC
GTAAATCACTGCATAATTCGTGTCGCTCAAGGCGCACTCCCGTTCTGGATAATGTTTTTTGCGCCGACAT
CATAACGGTTCTGGCAAATATTCTGAAATGAGCTG
